>Addgene plasmid #170328 | Lenti-DIO-P-Ef1a-mCherry-T2A-RPL22-1xV5 | addgene full sequence | sequence record 332998 | Addgene NGS Result
GACATTGATTATTGACTAGTTATTAATAGTAATCAATTACGGGGTCATTAGTTCATAGCCCATATATGGA
GTTCCGCGTTACATAACTTACGGTAAATGGCCCGCCTGGCTGACCGCCCAACGACCCCCGCCCATTGACG
TCAATAATGACGTATGTTCCCATAGTAACGCCAATAGGGACTTTCCATTGACGTCAATGGGTGGAGTATT
TACGGTAAACTGCCCACTTGGCAGTACATCAAGTGTATCATATGCCAAGTACGCCCCCTATTGACGTCAA
TGACGGTAAATGGCCCGCCTGGCATTATGCCCAGTACATGACCTTATGGGACTTTCCTACTTGGCAGTAC
ATCTACGTATTAGTCATCGCTATTACCATGGTGATGCGGTTTTGGCAGTACATCAATGGGCGTGGATAGC
GGTTTGACTCACGGGGATTTCCAAGTCTCCACCCCATTGACGTCAATGGGAGTTTGTTTTGGCACCAAAA
TCAACGGGACTTTCCAAAATGTCGTAACAACTCCGCCCCATTGACGCAAATGGGCGGTAGGCGTGTACGG
TGGGAGGTCTATATAAGCAGCGCGTTTTGCCTGTACTGGGTCTCTCTGGTTAGACCAGATCTGAGCCTGG
GAGCTCTCTGGCTAACTAGGGAACCCACTGCTTAAGCCTCAATAAAGCTTGCCTTGAGTGCTTCAAGTAG
TGTGTGCCCGTCTGTTGTGTGACTCTGGTAACTAGAGATCCCTCAGACCCTTTTAGTCAGTGTGGAAAAT
CTCTAGCAGTGGCGCCCGAACAGGGACTTGAAAGCGAAAGGGAAACCAGAGGAGCTCTCTCGACGCAGGA
CTCGGCTTGCTGAAGCGCGCACGGCAAGAGGCGAGGGGCGGCGACTGGTGAGTACGCCAAAAATTTTGAC
TAGCGGAGGCTAGAAGGAGAGAGATGGGTGCGAGAGCGTCAGTATTAAGCGGGGGAGAATTAGATCGCGA
TGGGAAAAAATTCGGTTAAGGCCAGGGGGAAAGAAAAAATATAAATTAAAACATATAGTATGGGCAAGCA
GGGAGCTAGAACGATTCGCAGTTAATCCTGGCCTGTTAGAAACATCAGAAGGCTGTAGACAAATACTGGG
ACAGCTACAACCATCCCTTCAGACAGGATCAGAAGAACTTAGATCATTATATAATACAGTAGCAACCCTC
TATTGTGTGCATCAAAGGATAGAGATAAAAGACACCAAGGAAGCTTTAGACAAGATAGAGGAAGAGCAAA
ACAAAAGTAAGACCACCGCACAGCAAGCGGCCGCTGATCTTCAGACCTGGAGGAGGAGATATGAGGGACA
ATTGGAGAAGTGAATTATATAAATATAAAGTAGTAAAAATTGAACCATTAGGAGTAGCACCCACCAAGGC
AAAGAGAAGAGTGGTGCAGAGAGAAAAAAGAGCAGTGGGAATAGGAGCTTTGTTCCTTGGGTTCTTGGGA
GCAGCAGGAAGCACTATGGGCGCAGCGTCAATGACGCTGACGGTACAGGCCAGACAATTATTGTCTGGTA
TAGTGCAGCAGCAGAACAATTTGCTGAGGGCTATTGAGGCGCAACAGCATCTGTTGCAACTCACAGTCTG
GGGCATCAAGCAGCTCCAGGCAAGAATCCTGGCTGTGGAAAGATACCTAAAGGATCAACAGCTCCTGGGG
ATTTGGGGTTGCTCTGGAAAACTCATTTGCACCACTGCTGTGCCTTGGAATGCTAGTTGGAGTAATAAAT
CTCTGGAACAGATTTGGAATCACACGACCTGGATGGAGTGGGACAGAGAAATTAACAATTACACAAGCTT
AATACACTCCTTAATTGAAGAATCGCAAAACCAGCAAGAAAAGAATGAACAAGAATTATTGGAATTAGAT
AAATGGGCAAGTTTGTGGAATTGGTTTAACATAACAAATTGGCTGTGGTATATAAAATTATTCATAATGA
TAGTAGGAGGCTTGGTAGGTTTAAGAATAGTTTTTGCTGTACTTTCTATAGTGAATAGAGTTAGGCAGGG
ATATTCACCATTATCGTTTCAGACCCACCTCCCAACCCCGAGGGGACCCGACAGGCCCGAAGGAATAGAA
GAAGAAGGTGGAGAGAGAGACAGAGACAGATCCATTCGATTAGTGAACGGATCGGCACTGCGTGCGCCAA
TTCTGCAGACAAATGGCAGTATTCATCCACAATTTTAAAAGAAAAGGGGGGATTGGGGGGTACAGTGCAG
GGGAAAGAATAGTAGACATAATAGCAACAGACATACAAACTAAAGAATTACAAAAACAAATTACAAAAAT
TCAAAATTTTCGGGTTTATTACAGGGACAGCAGAGATCCAGTTTGGTTAATTAAGCTAGTACGCGTAAGC
TTTGCAAAGATGGATAAAGTTTTAAACAGAGAGGAATCTTTGCAGCTAATGGACCTTCTAGGTCTTGAAA
GGAGTGGGAATTGGCTCCGGTGCCCGTCAGTGGGCAGAGCGCACATCGCCCACAGTCCCCGAGAAGTTGG
GGGGAGGGGTCGGCAATTGAACCGGTGCCTAGAGAAGGTGGCGCGGGGTAAACTGGGAAAGTGATGTCGT
GTACTGGCTCCGCCTTTTTCCCGAGGGTGGGGGAGAACCGTATATAAGTGCAGTAGTCGCCGTGAACGTT
CTTTTTCGCAACGGGTTTGCCGCCAGAACACAGGTAAGTGCCGTGTGTGGTTCCCGCGGGCCTGGCCTCT
TTACGGGTTATGGCCCTTGCGTGCCTTGAATTACTTCCACCTGGCTGCAGTACGTGATTCTTGATCCCGA
GCTTCGGGTTGGAAGTGGGTGGGAGAGTTCGAGGCCTTGCGCTTAAGGAGCCCCTTCGCCTCGTGCTTGA
GTTGAGGCCTGGCCTGGGCGCTGGGGCCGCCGCGTGCGAATCTGGTGGCACCTTCGCGCCTGTCTCGCTG
CTTTCGATAAGTCTCTAGCCATTTAAAATTTTTGATGACCTGCTGCGACGCTTTTTTTCTGGCAAGATAG
TCTTGTAAATGCGGGCCAAGATCTGCACACTGGTATTTCGGTTTTTGGGGCCGCGGGCGGCGACGGGGCC
CGTGCGTCCCAGCGCACATGTTCGGCGAGGCGGGGCCTGCGAGCGCGGCCACCGAGAATCGGACGGGGGT
AGTCTCAAGCTGGCCGGCCTGCTCTGGTGCCTGGCCTCGCGCCGCCGTGTATCGCCCCGCCCTGGGCGGC
AAGGCTGGCCCGGTCGGCACCAGTTGCGTGAGCGGAAAGATGGCCGCTTCCCGGCCCTGCTGCAGGGAGC
TCAAAATGGAGGACGCGGCGCTCGGGAGAGCGGGCGGGTGAGTCACCCACACAAAGGAAAAGGGCCTTTC
CGTCCTCAGCCGTCGCTTCATGTGACTCCACGGAGTACCGGGCGCCGTCCAGGCACCTCGATTAGTTCTC
GAGCTTTTGGAGTACGTCGTCTTTAGGTTGGGGGGAGGGGTTTTATGCGATGGAGTTTCCCCACACTGAG
TGGGTGGAGACTGAAGTTAGGCCAGCTTGGCACTTGATGTAATTCTCCTTGGAATTTGCCCTTTTTGAGT
TTGGATCTTGGTTCATTCTCAAGCCTCAGACAGTGGTTCAAAGTTTTTTTCTTCCATTTCAGGTGTCGTG
AGGTACCGGATCCTCTAGAGTCGACTCCGGAATAACTTCGTATAGGATACTTTATACGAAGTTATGCAGA
ATGGTAGCTGGATTGTAGCTGCTATTAGCAATATGAAACCTCTTAATAACTTCGTATAGCATACATTATA
CGAAGTTATGGCGCGCCTTACGTAGAATCGAGACCGAGGAGAGGGTTAGGGATAGGCTTACCTCCTGATC
CACCTCC
[384 nt withheld, positions 3858-4241]
GGGTCCGGGATTCTCTTCTACGTCTCCGCATGTGAGCAGGGAACCTCTTCCCTCCCCTGAACCCTTGTAC
AGCTCGTCCATGCCGCCGGTGGAGTGGCGGCCCTCGGCGCGTTCGTACTGTTCCACGATGGTGTAGTCCT
CGTTGTGGGAGGTGATGTCCAACTTGATGTTGACGTTGTAGGCGCCGGGCAGCTGCACGGGCTTCTTGGC
CTTGTAGGTGGTCTTGACCTCAGCGTCGTAGTGGCCGCCGTCCTTCAGCTTCAGCCTCTGCTTGATCTCG
CCCTTCAGGGCGCCGTCCTCGGGGTACATCCGCTCGGAGGAGGCCTCCCAGCCCATGGTCTTCTTCTGCA
TTACGGGGCCGTCGGAGGGGAAGTTGGTGCCGCGCAGCTTCACCTTGTAGATGAACTCGCCGTCCTGCAG
GGAGGAGTCCTGGGTCACGGTCACCACGCCGCCGTCCTCGAAGTTCATCACGCGCTCCCACTTGAAGCCC
TCGGGGAAGGACAGCTTCAAGTAGTCGGGGATGTCGGCGGGGTGCTTCACGTAGGCCTTGGAGCCGTACA
TGAACTGAGGGGACAGGATGTCCCAGGCGAAGGGCAGGGGGCCACCCTTGGTCACCTTCAGCTTGGCGGT
CTGGGTGCCCTCGTAGGGGCGGCCCTCGCCCTCGCCCTCGATCTCGAACTCGTGGCCGTTCACGGAGCCC
TCCATGTGCACCTTGAAGCGCATGAACTCCTTGATGATGGCCATGTTATCCTCCTCGCCCTTGCTCACCA
TGGTGGCGCTAGCATAACTTCGTATAAAGTATCCTATACGAAGTTATTTGCCTTAACCCAGAAATTATCA
CTGTTATTCTTTAGAATGGTGCAAAGAATAACTTCGTATAATGTATGCTATACGAAGTTATGAATTCGAT
ATCAAGCTTATCGATAATCAACCTACTAGCTAATTCGATATCAAGCTTATCGATAATCAACCTCTGGATT
ACAAAATTTGTGAAAGATTGACTGGTATTCTTAACTATGTTGCTCCTTTTACGCTATGTGGATACGCTGC
TTTAATGCCTTTGTATCATGCTATTGCTTCCCGTATGGCTTTCATTTTCTCCTCCTTGTATAAATCCTGG
TTGCTGTCTCTTTATGAGGAGTTGTGGCCCGTTGTCAGGCAACGTGGCGTGGTGTGCACTGTGTTTGCTG
ACGCAACCCCCACTGGTTGGGGCATTGCCACCACCTGTCAGCTCCTTTCCGGGACTTTCGCTTTCCCCCT
CCCTATTGCCACGGCGGAACTCATCGCCGCCTGCCTTGCCCGCTGCTGGACAGGGGCTCGGCTGTTGGGC
ACTGACAATTCCGTGGTGTTGTCGGGGAAATCATCGTCCTTTCCTTGGCTGCTCGCCTGTGTTGCCACCT
GGATTCTGCGCGGGACGTCCTTCTGCTACGTCCCTTCGGCCCTCAATCCAGCGGACCTTCCTTCCCGCGG
CCTGCTGCCGGCTCTGCGGCCTCTTCCGCGTCTTCGCCTTCGCCCTCAGACGAGTCGGATCTCCCTTTGG
GCCGCCTCCCCGCATCGATACCGTCGACCTCGAGACCTAGAAAAACATGGAGCAATCACAAGTAGCAATA
CAGCAGCTACCAATGCTGATTGTGCCTGGCTAGAAGCACAAGAGGAGGAGGAGGTGGGTTTTCCAGTCAC
ACCTCAGGTACCTTTAAGACCAATGACTTACAAGGCAGCTGTAGATCTTAGCCACTTTTTAAAAGAAAAG
GGGGGACTGGAAGGGCTAATTCACTCCCAACGAAGACAAGATATCCTTGATCTGTGGATCTACCACACAC
AAGGCTACTTCCCTGATTGGCAGAACTACACACCAGGGCCAGGGATCAGATATCCACTGACCTTTGGATG
GTGCTACAAGCTAGTACCAGTTGAGCAAGAGAAGGTAGAAGAAGCCAATGAAGGAGAGAACACCCGCTTG
TTACACCCTGTGAGCCTGCATGGGATGGATGACCCGGAGAGAGAAGTATTAGAGTGGAGGTTTGACAGCC
GCCTAGCATTTCATCACATGGCCCGAGAGCTGCATCCGGACTGTACTGGGTCTCTCTGGTTAGACCAGAT
CTGAGCCTGGGAGCTCTCTGGCTAACTAGGGAACCCACTGCTTAAGCCTCAATAAAGCTTGCCTTGAGTG
CTTCAAGTAGTGTGTGCCCGTCTGTTGTGTGACTCTGGTAACTAGAGATCCCTCAGACCCTTTTAGTCAG
TGTGGAAAATCTCTAGCAGGGCCCGTTTAAACCCGCTGATCAGCCTCGACTGTGCCTTCTAGTTGCCAGC
CATCTGTTGTTTGCCCCTCCCCCGTGCCTTCCTTGACCCTGGAAGGTGCCACTCCCACTGTCCTTTCCTA
ATAAAATGAGGAAATTGCATCGCATTGTCTGAGTAGGTGTCATTCTATTCTGGGGGGTGGGGTGGGGCAG
GACAGCAAGGGGGAGGATTGGGAAGACAATAGCAGGCATGCTGGGGATGCGGTGGGCTCTATGGCTTCTG
AGGCGGAAAGAACCAGCTGGGGCTCTAGGGGGTATCCCC
[124 nt withheld, positions 6801-6924]
C
[91 nt withheld, positions 6926-7016]
A
[49 nt withheld, positions 7018-7066]
CCTTTGACGTTGGAGTCCACGTTCTTT
[37 nt withheld, positions 7094-7130]
ACCCTATCTCGGTCTATTCTTTTGATTTATAAGGGATTTTGCCGATTTCGGCCTATTGGTTAAAAAATGA
GCTGATTTAACAAAAATTTAACGCGAATTAATTCTGTGGAATGTGTGTCAGTTAGGGTGTGGAAAGTCCC
CAGGCTCCCCAGCAGGCAGAAGTATGCAAAGCATGCATCTCAATTAGTCAGCAACCAGGTGTGGAAAGTC
CCCAGGCTCCCCAGCAGGCAGAAGTATGCAAAGCATGCATCTCAATTAGTCAGCAACCATAGTCCCGCCC
CTAACTCCGCCCATCCCGCCCCTAACTCCGCCCAGTTCCGCCCATTCTCCGCCCCATGGCTGACTAATTT
TTTTTATTTATGCAGAGGCCGAGGCCGCCTCTGCCTCTGAGCTATTCCAGAAGTAGTGAGGAGGCTTTTT
TGGAGGCCTAGGCTTTTGCAAAAAGCTCCCGGGAGCTTGTATATCCATTTTCGGATCTGATCAGCACGTG
TTGACAATTAATCATCGGCATAGTATATCGGCATAGTATAATACGACAAGGTGAGGAACTAAACCATGGC
CAAGTTGACCAGTGCCGTTCCGGTGCTCACCGCGCGCGACGTCGCCGGAGCGGTCGAGTTCTGGACCGAC
CGGCTCGGGTTCTCCCGGGACTTCGTGGAGGACGACTTCGCCGGTGTGGTCCGGGACGACGTGACCCTGT
TCATCAGCGCGGTCCAGGACCAGGTGGTGCCGGACAACACCCTGGCCTGGGTGTGGGTGCGCGGCCTGGA
CGAGCTGTACGCCGAGTGGTCGGAGGTCGTGTCCACGAACTTCCGGGACGCCTCCGGGCCGGCCATGACC
GAGATCGGCGAGCAGCCGTGGGGGCGGGAGTTCGCCCTGCGCGACCCGGCCGGCAACTGCGTGCACTTCG
TGGCCGAGGAGCAGGACTGACACGTGCTACGAGATTTCGATTCCACCGCCGCCTTCTATGAAAGGTTGGG
CTTCGGAATCGTTTTCCGGGACGCCGGCTGGATGATCCTCCAGCGCGGGGATCTCATGCTGGAGTTCTTC
GCCCACCCCAACTTGTTTATTGCAGCTTATAATGGTTACAAATAAAGCAATAGCATCACAAATTTCACAA
ATAAAGCATTTTTTTCACTGCATTCTAGTTGTGGTTTGTCCAAACTCATCAATGTATCTTATCATGTCTG
TATACCGTCGACCTCTAGCTAGAGCTTGGCGTAATCATGGTCATAGCTGTTTCCTGTGTGAAATTGTTAT
CCGCTCACAATTCCACACAACATACGAGCCGGAAGCATAAAGTGTAAAGCCTGGGGTGCCTAATGAGTGA
GCTAACTCACATTAATTGCGTTGCGCTCACTGCCCGCTTTCCAGTCGGGAAACCTGTCGTGCCAGCTGCA
TTAATGAATCGGCCAACGCGCGGGGAGAGGCGGTTTGCGTATTGGGCGCTCTTCCGCTTCCTCGCTCACT
GACTCGCTGCGCTCGGTCGTTCGGCTGCGGCGAGCGGTATCAGCTCACTCAAAGGCGGTAATACGGTTAT
CCACAGAATCAGGGGATAACGCAGGAAAGAACATGTGAGCAAAAGGCCAGCAAAAGGCCAGGAACCGTAA
AAAGGCCGCGTTGCTGGCGTTTTTCCATAGGCTCCGCCCCCCTGACGAGCATCACAAAAATCGACGCTCA
AGTCAGAGGTGGCGAAACCCGACAGGACTATAAAGATACCAGGCGTTTCCCCCTGGAAGCTCCCTCGTGC
GCTCTCCTGTTCCGACCCTGCCGCTTACCGGATACCTGTCCGCCTTTCTCCCTTCGGGAAGCGTGGCGCT
TTCTCATAGCTCACGCTGTAGGTATCTCAGTTCGGTGTAGGTCGTTCGCTCCAAGCTGGGCTGTGTGCAC
GAACCCCCCGTTCAGCCCGACCGCTGCGCCTTATCCGGTAACTATCGTCTTGAGTCCAACCCGGTAAGAC
ACGACTTATCGCCACTGGCAGCAGCCACTGGTAACAGGATTAGCAGAGCGAGGTATGTAGGCGGTGCTAC
AGAGTTCTTGAAGTGGTGGCCTAACTACGGCTACACTAGAAGAACAGTATTTGGTATCTGCGCTCTGCTG
AAGCCAGTTACCTTCGGAAAAAGAGTTGGTAGCTCTTGATCCGGCAAACAAACCACCGCTGGTAGCGGTG
GTTTTTTTGTTTGCAAGCAGCAGATTACGCGCAGAAAAAAAGGATCTCAAGAAGATCCTTTGATCTTTTC
TACGGGGTCTGACGCTCAGTGGAACGAAAACTCACGTTAAGGGATTTTGGTCATGAGATTATCAAAAAGG
ATCTTCACCTAGATCCTTTTAAATTAAAAATGAAGTTTTAAATCAATCTAAAGTATATATGAGTAAACTT
GGTCTGACAGTTACCAATGCTTAATCAGTGAGGCACCTATCTCAGCGATCTGTCTATTTCGTTCATCCAT
AGTTGCCTGACTCCCCGTCGTGTAGATAACTACGATACGGGAGGGCTTACCATCTGGCCCCAGTGCTGCA
ATGATACCGCGAGACCCACGCTCACCGGCTCCAGATTTATCAGCAATAAACCAGCCAGCCGGAAGGGCCG
AGCGCAGAAGTGGTCCTGCAACTTTATCCGCCTCCATCCAGTCTATTAATTGTTGCCGGGAAGCTAGAGT
AAGTAGTTCGCCAGTTAATAGTTTGCGCAACGTTGTTGCCATTGCTACAGGCATCGTGGTGTCACGCTCG
TCGTTTGGTATGGCTTCATTCAGCTCCGGTTCCCAACGATCAAGGCGAGTTACATGATCCCCCATGTTGT
GCAAAAAAGCGGTTAGCTCCTTCGGTCCTCCGATCGTTGTCAGAAGTAAGTTGGCCGCAGTGTTATCACT
CATGGTTATGGCAGCACTGCATAATTCTCTTACTGTCATGCCATCCGTAAGATGCTTTTCTGTGACTGGT
GAGTACTCAACCAAGTCATTCTGAGAATAGTGTATGCGGCGACCGAGTTGCTCTTGCCCGGCGTCAATAC
GGGATAATACCGCGCCACATAGCAGAACTTTAAAAGTGCTCATCATTGGAAAACGTTCTTCGGGGCGAAA
ACTCTCAAGGATCTTACCGCTGTTGAGATCCAGTTCGATGTAACCCACTCGTGCACCCAACTGATCTTCA
GCATCTTTTACTTTCACCAGCGTTTCTGGGTGAGCAAAAACAGGAAGGCAAAATGCCGCAAAAAAGGGAA
TAAGGGCGACACGGAAATGTTGAATACTCATACTCTTCCTTTTTCAATATTATTGAAGCATTTATCAGGG
TTATTGTCTCATGAGCGGATACATATTTGAATGTATTTAGAAAAATAAACAAATAGGGGTTCCGCGCACA
TTTCCCCGAAAAGTGCCACCTGACGTCGACGGATCGGGAGATCTCCCGATCCCCTATGGTGCACTCTCAG
TACAATCTGCTCTGATGCCGCATAGTTAAGCCAGTATCTGCTCCCTGCTTGTGTGTTGGAGGTCGCTGAG
TAGTGCGCGAGCAAAATTTAAGCTACAACAAGGCAAGGCTTGACCGACAATTGCATGAAGAATCTGCTTA
GGGTTAGGCGTTTTGCGCTGCTTCGCGATGTACGGGCCAGATATACGCGTT
Features (pLannotate 1.2.2; 41 found; start..end, strand, type, name):
      1..380     +  enhancer       CMV enhancer: human cytomegalovirus immediate early enhancer
    381..580     +  promoter       CMV promoter: human cytomegalovirus (CMV) immediate early promoter
    598..778     +  LTR            5' LTR (truncated): truncated 5' long terminal repeat (LTR) from HIV-1
    825..950     +  misc_feature   HIV-1 Ψ: packaging signal of human immunodeficiency virus type 1
    934..1297    +  CDS            HIV-1 gag (fragment): gag protein from human immunodeficiency virus 1; gag
   1443..1676    +  misc_feature   RRE: The Rev response element (RRE) of HIV-1 allows for Rev-dependent mRNA export from the nucleus to the cytoplasm.
   2053..2153    +  CDS            Rev (fragment): human immunodeficiency virus 1 (HIV-1) Rev protein; rev; enhances nuclear export of unspliced and incompletely spliced viral mRNAs
   2203..2320    +  misc_feature   cPPT/CTS: central polypurine tract and central termination sequence of HIV-1
   2390..2456    +  CDS            small t antigen (fragment): SV40 (simian virus 40) small t antigen
   2463..3641    +  promoter       EF-1α promoter: strong constitutive promoter for human elongation factor EF-1α
   3648..3665    +  misc_feature   MCS (fragment): pUC18/19 multiple cloning site
   3672..3705    +  protein_bind   lox2272: Cre-mediated recombination occurs in the 8-bp core sequence (GGATACTT). lox2272 sites are compatible with each other, but incompatible with loxP or loxN sites (Lee and Saito, 1988). Cre recombinase
   3706..3755    -  intron         β-globin intron (fragment): internally truncated intron from human β-globin
   3756..3789    +  protein_bind   loxP: Cre-mediated recombination occurs in the 8-bp core sequence (GCATACAT). Cre recombinase
   3801..3842    -  CDS            V5 tag: epitope tag from simian virus 5
   3879..4241    -  CDS            RPL22 (fragment) (sequence withheld): RL22_HUMAN - Experimental evidence at protein level: Swiss-Prot protein existence level 1. From Homo sapiens (Human).
   4305..5012    -  CDS            mCherry: mCherry is a basic (constitutively fluorescent) red fluorescent protein published in 2004, derived from Discosoma sp.. It is reported to be a very rapidly-maturing monomer with low acid sensitivity.
   5025..5058    -  protein_bind   lox2272: Cre-mediated recombination occurs in the 8-bp core sequence (GGATACTT). lox2272 sites are compatible with each other, but incompatible with loxP or loxN sites (Lee and Saito, 1988). Cre recombinase
   5059..5108    -  intron         β-globin intron (fragment): internally truncated intron from human β-globin
   5109..5142    -  protein_bind   loxP: Cre-mediated recombination occurs in the 8-bp core sequence (GCATACAT). Cre recombinase
   5143..5167    +  misc_feature   MCS (fragment): pBluescript multiple cloning site
   5183..5206    +  misc_feature   MCS (fragment): pBluescript multiple cloning site
   5206..5794    +  misc_feature   WPRE: woodchuck hepatitis virus posttranscriptional regulatory element
   5731..6312    +  CDS            nef (fragment): NEF_HV1H2 - Experimental evidence at protein level: Swiss-Prot protein existence level 1. Extracellular Nef protein targets CD4(+) T-lymphocytes for apoptosis by interacting with CXCR4 surface receptors. From Human immunodeficiency virus type 1 group M subtype B (isolate HXB2) (HIV-1).
   6319..6499    +  LTR            5' LTR (truncated): truncated 5' long terminal repeat (LTR) from HIV-1
   6531..6755    +  polyA_signal   bGH poly(A) signal: bovine growth hormone polyadenylation signal
   6759..6780    +  promoter       SV40 promoter (fragment): SV40 enhancer and early promoter
   6801..7229    +  rep_origin     f1 ori (sequence partly withheld): f1 bacteriophage origin of replication; arrow indicates direction of (+) strand synthesis
   7243..7572    +  promoter       SV40 promoter: SV40 enhancer and early promoter
   7620..7667    +  promoter       EM7 promoter: synthetic bacterial promoter&nbsp
   7686..8060    +  CDS            BleoR: antibiotic-binding protein; Sh ble from Streptoalloteichus hindustanus; confers resistance to bleomycin, phleomycin, and Zeocin™
   8070..8195    +  CDS            ble (fragment): BLE_KLEPN - Experimental evidence at protein level: Swiss-Prot protein existence level 1. Binding protein with a strong affinity to the bleomycin family of antibiotics. Binds to CL990; an antimitotic-antibiotic compound. From Klebsiella pneumoniae.
   8190..8311    +  polyA_signal   SV40 poly(A) signal: SV40 polyadenylation signal
   8382..8404    -  protein_bind   lac operator (fragment): The lac repressor binds to the lac operator to inhibit transcription in E. coli. This inhibition can be relieved by adding lactose or isopropyl-β-D-thiogalactopyranoside (IPTG). lac repressor encoded by lacI
   8408..8438    -  promoter       lac promoter: promoter for the E. coli lac operon
   8453..8474    -  protein_bind   CAP binding site: CAP binding activates transcription in the presence of cAMP. E. coli catabolite activator protein
   8487..8579    -  CDS            lacI (fragment): lac repressor; lacI; The lac repressor binds to the lac operator to inhibit transcription in E. coli. This inhibition can be relieved by adding lactose or isopropyl-β-D-thiogalactopyranoside (IPTG).
   8762..9350    -  rep_origin     ori: high-copy-number ColE1/pMB1/pBR322/pUC origin of replication
   9521..10381   -  CDS            AmpR: β-lactamase; bla; confers resistance to ampicillin, carbenicillin, and related antibiotics
  10382..10486   -  promoter       AmpR promoter: bla
  10545..10597   -  misc_feature   bom (fragment): basis of mobility region from pBR322
