[The description below was written by a language model from this plasmid's Addgene catalogue record and pLannotate feature annotations shown in this document.]
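Description:
Lenti-DIO-P-Ef1a-mCherry-T2A-RPL22-1xV5 is a lentiviral transfer plasmid on a pLV backbone that delivers a Cre-dependent, epitope-tagged human ribosomal protein RPL22. It is propagated in E. coli through a high-copy ColE1/pUC-type origin with ampicillin resistance (AmpR). The backbone outside the viral region also carries an f1 origin and an SV40/EM7-driven BleoR cassette that could support Zeocin-type selection. The viral genome is transcribed from a CMV enhancer/promoter fused to a truncated HIV-1 5' LTR. It contains the Ψ packaging signal with a gag fragment, the RRE for Rev-dependent export, the cPPT/CTS, a WPRE to boost transcript stability and expression, and a truncated 3' LTR followed by a bGH polyadenylation signal. Packaging functions must therefore be supplied in trans.

The payload sits downstream of the constitutive EF-1α promoter and is annotated on the reverse strand: mCherry, then RPL22, then a single V5 tag. According to the construct name, a T2A peptide joins mCherry to RPL22, although the feature table does not annotate it. The cassette is flanked by lox2272 and loxP pairs in opposing orientation, the double-floxed inverse orientation (DIO/FLEx) arrangement. Without Cre the coding sequence is antisense to the promoter and silent. Cre inverts the cassette and then excises one site of each pair, locking it in the sense orientation. Cre-expressing cells then produce free mCherry as a fluorescent marker together with V5-tagged RPL22. The associated publication concerns cell type-specific gene expression profiling in stem cell-derived neural models. This is consistent with using the tagged RPL22, which incorporates into ribosomes, to immunopurify ribosome-bound mRNA from defined cell types in mixed cultures.
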