Addgene plasmid #170328: Lenti-DIO-P-Ef1a-mCherry-T2A-RPL22-1xV5
Purpose: Double-floxed inverse Orientation V5 and mCherry tagged RPL22
Depositing lab: Hemali Phatnani. Depositing organization: New York Genome Center. Publication: Cell Type-Specific In Vitro Gene Expression Profiling of Stem Cell-Derived Neural Models. Gregory JA, Hoelzli E, Abdelaal R, Braine C, Cuevas M, Halpern M, Barretto N, Schrode N, Akbalik G, Kang K, Cheng E, Bowles K, Lotz S, Goderie S, Karch CM, Temple S, Goate A, Brennand KJ, Phatnani H. Cells. 2020 Jun 5;9(6). pii: cells9061406. doi: 10.3390/cells9061406. PubMed 32516938.
Backbone
  Vector backbone: pLV
  Vector type: Lentiviral
Growth in bacteria
  Bacterial resistance: Ampicillin, 100 μg/mL
  Growth temperature: 30°C
  Growth strain: NEB Stable
  Copy number: Unknown
Gene/Insert
  Gene/Insert name: RPL22
  Species: H. sapiens (human)
  Mutation: None
  Entrez Gene: RPL22 (a.k.a. EAP, HBP15, HBP15/L22, L22)
  Cloning method: Restriction Enzyme; 5′ cloning site Unknown (unknown if destroyed); 3′ cloning site Unknown (unknown if destroyed)
Terms and licenses: Academic/Nonprofit Terms; Industry Terms: Not Available to Industry
How to cite: Lenti-DIO-P-Ef1a-mCherry-T2A-RPL22-1xV5 was a gift from Hemali Phatnani (Addgene plasmid # 170328 ; http://n2t.net/addgene:170328 ; RRID:Addgene_170328)
